>Addgene plasmid #132126 | pDONR221_SLC2A2 | addgene full sequence | sequence record 265774 | Addgene NGS Result
CTTTCCTGCGTTATCCCCTGATTCTGTGGATAACCGTATTACCGCCTTTGAGTGAGCTGATACCGCTCGC
CGCAGCCGAACGACCGAGCGCAGCGAGTCAGTGAGCGAGGAAGCGGAAGAGCGCCCAATACGCAAACCGC
CTCTCCCCGCGCGTTGGCCGATTCATTAATGCAGCTGGCACGACAGGTTTCCCGACTGGAAAGCGGGCAG
TGAGCGCAACGCAATTAATACGCGTACCGCTAGCCAGGAAGAGTTTGTAGAAACGCAAAAAGGCCATCCG
TCAGGATGGCCTTCTGCTTAGTTTGATGCCTGGCAGTTTATGGCGGGCGTCCTGCCCGCCACCCTCCGGG
CCGTTGCTTCACAACGTTCAAATCCGCTCCCGGCGGATTTGTCCTACTCAGGAGAGCGTTCACCGACAAA
CAACAGATAAAACGAAAGGCCCAGTCTTCCGACTGAGCCTTTCGTTTTATTTGATGCCTGGCAGTTCCCT
ACTCTCGCGTTAACGCTAGCATGGATGTTTTCCCAGTCACGACGTTGTAAAACGACGGCCAGTCTTAAGC
TCGGGCCCCAAATAATGATTTTATTTTGACTGATAGTGACCTGTTCGTTGCAACACATTGATGAGCAATG
CTTTTTTATAATGCCAACTTTGTACAAAAAAGCAGGCTCCACCATGACCGAGGACAAGGTGACCGGCACA
CTGGTGTTCACCGTGATCACAGCCGTGCTGGGCTCTTTCCAGTTTGGCTACGATATCGGCGTGATCAATG
CCCCCCAGCAGGTCATCATCAGCCACTATAGGCACGTGCTGGGCGTGCCTCTGGACGATCGCAAGGCCAT
CAACAATTACGTGATCAACTCCACCGACGAGCTGCCCACAATCAGCTATTCCATGAATCCCAAGCCTACC
CCATGGGCAGAGGAGGAGACAGTGGCAGCAGCACAGCTGATCACCATGCTGTGGTCTCTGAGCGTGAGCT
CCTTCGCCGTGGGAGGAATGACAGCCAGCTTCTTTGGAGGATGGCTGGGCGATACCCTGGGAAGGATCAA
GGCCATGCTGGTGGCCAATATCCTGTCCCTGGTGGGCGCCCTGCTGATGGGCTTTTCCAAGCTGGGCCCT
TCTCACATCCTGATCATCGCCGGCAGGTCCATCTCTGGCCTGTACTGCGGCCTGATCTCCGGCCTGGTGC
CTATGTATATCGGCGAGATCGCACCAACCGCCCTGAGGGGCGCCCTGGGCACATTCCACCAGCTGGCCAT
CGTGACCGGCATCCTGATCTCTCAGATCATCGGCCTGGAGTTTATCCTGGGCAACTACGACCTGTGGCAC
ATCCTGCTGGGACTGTCTGGCGTGCGGGCAATCCTGCAGAGCCTGCTGCTGTTCTTTTGTCCAGAGAGCC
CCAGATACCTGTATATCAAGCTGGACGAGGAGGTGAAGGCCAAGCAGTCCCTGAAGAGGCTGCGCGGCTA
CGACGATGTGACAAAGGATATCAACGAGATGCGGAAGGAGAGAGAGGAGGCCTCTAGCGAGCAGAAGGTG
TCCATCATCCAGCTGTTCACCAATTCCTCTTATCGGCAGCCTATCCTGGTGGCCCTGATGCTGCACGTGG
CCCAGCAGTTTTCCGGCATCAACGGCATCTTCTACTATAGCACCTCCATCTTTCAGACAGCCGGCATCTC
TAAGCCAGTGTACGCCACAATCGGCGTGGGCGCCGTGAATATGGTGTTCACCGCCGTGAGCGTGTTTCTG
GTGGAGAAGGCCGGCCGGAGAAGCCTGTTCCTGATCGGCATGTCCGGCATGTTCGTGTGCGCCATCTTTA
TGTCTGTGGGCCTGGTGCTGCTGAACAAGTTTTCCTGGATGTCTTATGTGAGCATGATCGCCATCTTCCT
GTTTGTGAGCTTCTTTGAGATCGGCCCCGGCCCTATCCCATGGTTCATGGTGGCAGAGTTCTTTTCCCAG
GGACCAAGGCCTGCCGCCCTGGCAATCGCCGCCTTTTCTAACTGGACATGCAATTTCATCGTGGCCCTGT
GCTTTCAGTACATCGCCGATTTCTGTGGCCCATACGTGTTCTTCCTGTTCGCCGGCGTGCTGCTGGCCTT
CACCCTGTTTACATTCTTTAAGGTGCCCGAGACCAAGGGCAAGAGCTTCGAGGAGATCGCCGCCGAGTTT
CAGAAGAAGTCTGGAAGCGCCCACAGACCAAAGGCAGCAGTGGAGATGAAGTTTCTGGGCGCCACCGAGA
CAGTGGACCCAGCTTTCTTGTACAAAGTTGGCATTATAAGAAAGCATTGCTTATCAATTTGTTGCAACGA
ACAGGTCACTATCAGTCAAAATAAAATCATTATTTGCCATCCAGCTGATATCCCCTATAGTGAGTCGTAT
TACATGGTCATAGCTGTTTCCTGGCAGCTCTGGCCCGTGTCTCAAAATCTCTGATGTTACATTGCACAAG
ATAAAAATATATCATCATGAACAATAAAACTGTCTGCTTACATAAACAGTAATACAAGGGGTGTTATGAG
CCATATTCAACGGGAAACGTCGAGGCCGCGATTAAATTCCAACATGGATGCTGATTTATATGGGTATAAA
TGGGCTCGCGATAATGTCGGGCAATCAGGTGCGACAATCTATCGCTTGTATGGGAAGCCCGATGCGCCAG
AGTTGTTTCTGAAACATGGCAAAGGTAGCGTTGCCAATGATGTTACAGATGAGATGGTCAGACTAAACTG
GCTGACGGAATTTATGCCTCTTCCGACCATCAAGCATTTTATCCGTACTCCTGATGATGCATGGTTACTC
ACCACTGCGATCCCCGGAAAAACAGCATTCCAGGTATTAGAAGAATATCCTGATTCAGGTGAAAATATTG
TTGATGCGCTGGCAGTGTTCCTGCGCCGGTTGCATTCGATTCCTGTTTGTAATTGTCCTTTTAACAGCGA
TCGCGTATTTCGTCTCGCTCAGGCGCAATCACGAATGAATAACGGTTTGGTTGATGCGAGTGATTTTGAT
GACGAGCGTAATGGCTGGCCTGTTGAACAAGTCTGGAAAGAAATGCATAAACTTTTGCCATTCTCACCGG
ATTCAGTCGTCACTCATGGTGATTTCTCACTTGATAACCTTATTTTTGACGAGGGGAAATTAATAGGTTG
TATTGATGTTGGACGAGTCGGAATCGCAGACCGATACCAGGATCTTGCCATCCTATGGAACTGCCTCGGT
GAGTTTTCTCCTTCATTACAGAAACGGCTTTTTCAAAAATATGGTATTGATAATCCTGATATGAATAAAT
TGCAGTTTCATTTGATGCTCGATGAGTTTTTCTAATCAGAATTGGTTAATTGGTTGTAACACTGGCAGAG
CATTACGCTGACTTGACGGGACGGCGCAAGCTCATGACCAAAATCCCTTAACGTGAGTTACGCGTCGTTC
CACTGAGCGTCAGACCCCGTAGAAAAGATCAAAGGATCTTCTTGAGATCCTTTTTTTCTGCGCGTAATCT
GCTGCTTGCAAACAAAAAAACCACCGCTACCAGCGGTGGTTTGTTTGCCGGATCAAGAGCTACCAACTCT
TTTTCCGAAGGTAACTGGCTTCAGCAGAGCGCAGATACCAAATACTGTTCTTCTAGTGTAGCCGTAGTTA
GGCCACCACTTCAAGAACTCTGTAGCACCGCCTACATACCTCGCTCTGCTAATCCTGTTACCAGTGGCTG
CTGCCAGTGGCGATAAGTCGTGTCTTACCGGGTTGGACTCAAGACGATAGTTACCGGATAAGGCGCAGCG
GTCGGGCTGAACGGGGGGTTCGTGCACACAGCCCAGCTTGGAGCGAACGACCTACACCGAACTGAGATAC
CTACAGCGTGAGCTATGAGAAAGCGCCACGCTTCCCGAAGGGAGAAAGGCGGACAGGTATCCGGTAAGCG
GCAGGGTCGGAACAGGAGAGCGCACGAGGGAGCTTCCAGGGGGAAACGCCTGGTATCTTTATAGTCCTGT
CGGGTTTCGCCACCTCTGACTTGAGCGTCGATTTTTGTGATGCTCGTCAGGGGGGCGGAGCCTATGGAAA
AACGCCAGCAACGCGGCCTTTTTACGGTTCCTGGCCTTTTGCTGGCCTTTTGCTCACATGTT
Features (pLannotate 1.2.2; 10 found; start..end, strand, type, name):
    121..213     +  CDS            lacI (fragment): lac repressor; lacI; The lac repressor binds to the lac operator to inhibit transcription in E. coli. This inhibition can be relieved by adding lactose or isopropyl-β-D-thiogalactopyranoside (IPTG).
    268..295     -  terminator     rrnB T2 terminator: transcription terminator T2 from the E. coli rrnB gene
    427..470     +  terminator     rrnB T1 terminator: Escherichia coli rrnB; transcription terminator T1 from the E. coli rrnB gene
    517..553     -  CDS            lacZα (fragment): LacZα fragment of β-galactosidase; lacZ fragment
    569..668     +  protein_bind   attL1: mutant version of attL; recombination site for the Gateway® LR reaction LR Clonase™
    674..2245    +  CDS            SLC2A2: GTR2_HUMAN - Also known as GLUT2 From Homo sapiens (Human).
   2247..2346    -  protein_bind   attL2: mutant version of attL; recombination site for the Gateway® LR reaction LR Clonase™
   2364..2382    -  promoter       T7 promoter: promoter for bacteriophage T7 RNA polymerase
   2516..3325    +  CDS            KanR: aminoglycoside phosphotransferase; aph(3')-Ia; confers resistance to kanamycin in bacteria or G418 (Geneticin®) in eukaryotes
   3472..4060    +  rep_origin     ori: high-copy-number ColE1/pMB1/pBR322/pUC origin of replication
