[The description below was written by a language model from this plasmid's Addgene catalogue record and pLannotate feature annotations shown in this document.]
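Description:
pDONR221_SLC2A2 is a Gateway entry clone built on the pDONR221 backbone, carrying a codon-optimized open reading frame for human SLC2A2, the facilitative glucose transporter also known as GLUT2. The sequenced plasmid is about 4.1 kb. It is maintained in E. coli at high copy from a ColE1/pUC-type origin and selected with kanamycin through an aph(3')-Ia aminoglycoside phosphotransferase gene. Although the catalogue lists the vector type as mammalian expression, the feature table shows no eukaryotic promoter or polyadenylation signal, so the plasmid serves as a shuttle for the ORF rather than as an expression vector in its own right.

The 1,572 bp SLC2A2 coding sequence sits between attL1 and attL2, the recombination sites produced when an attB-flanked insert is recombined into a pDONR vector. In an LR Clonase reaction these sites exchange with attR sites in a destination vector, moving the ORF directionally and in frame into whatever promoter, tag or reporter context that vector supplies. No epitope tags or fusion partners are annotated on the insert, and the record does not state whether a stop codon is retained. Upstream of attL1, rrnB T1 and T2 terminators insulate the insert from read-through transcription originating in the backbone. A T7 promoter lies just beyond attL2, pointing back toward the insert. The short lacI and lacZα fragments are backbone remnants with no functional role, and M13 forward and reverse priming sites flank the cassette for sequence verification. The clone belongs to a consortium-wide collection of solute carrier ORFs intended for subcloning into custom expression vectors for transporter research and drug discovery.
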