Addgene plasmid #132126: pDONR221_SLC2A2
Purpose: Gateway entry clone with codon-optimized ORF sequence for subcloning into custom expression vectors
Depositing lab: RESOLUTE Consortium & Giulio Superti-Furga. Depositing organization: CeMM Research Center for Molecular Medicine. Publication: The RESOLUTE consortium: unlocking SLC transporters for drug discovery. Superti-Furga G, Lackner D, Wiedmer T, Ingles-Prieto A, Barbosa B, Girardi E, Goldmann U, Gurtl B, Klavins K, Klimek C, Lindinger S, Lineiro-Retes E, Muller AC, Onstein S, Redinger G, Reil D, Sedlyarov V, Wolf G, Crawford M, Everley R, ... Steppan CM. Nat Rev Drug Discov. 2020 Jul;19(7):429-430. doi: 10.1038/d41573-020-00056-6. PubMed 32265506.
Backbone
  Vector backbone: pDONR221
  Backbone manufacturer: Thermo Fisher Scientific
  Backbone size w/o insert (bp): 2550
  Vector type: Mammalian Expression
Growth in bacteria
  Bacterial resistance: Kanamycin, 50 μg/mL
  Growth temperature: 37°C
  Growth strain: Stbl3
  Copy number: High Copy
Gene/Insert
  Gene/Insert name: SLC2A2 (alt name: GLUT2)
  Species: H. sapiens (human)
  Insert size (bp): 1572
  Entrez Gene: SLC2A2 (a.k.a. GLUT2)
  Cloning method: Gateway Cloning
  Sequencing primers: 5′ M13-fwd; 3′ M13-rev
Terms and licenses: Academic/Nonprofit Terms; Industry Terms
Depositor comments: For more information on the full Resolute plasmid collection, please see www.addgene.org/depositor-collections/re-solute/. Please provide your feedback on this plasmid to the RESOLUTE consortium by filling out their RESOLUTE repository feedback form: https://forms.office.com/Pages/ResponsePage.aspx?id=0e05yklzmkS7rjFGQL4N7z4feCLQvEJAmVcOCM_u885UN1JJRko0Ukg4TVQwNTZLOUxPQVJWT1NHUCQlQCN0PWcu
How to cite: pDONR221_SLC2A2 was a gift from RESOLUTE Consortium & Giulio Superti-Furga (Addgene plasmid # 132126 ; http://n2t.net/addgene:132126 ; RRID:Addgene_132126)
