>Addgene plasmid #132126 | pDONR221_SLC2A2 | depositor partial sequence | sequence record 253652 | Codon-optimized ORF of SLC2A2
ATGACCGAGGACAAGGTGACCGGCACACTGGTGTTCACCGTGATCACAGCCGTGCTGGGCTCTTTCCAGT
TTGGCTACGATATCGGCGTGATCAATGCCCCCCAGCAGGTCATCATCAGCCACTATAGGCACGTGCTGGG
CGTGCCTCTGGACGATCGCAAGGCCATCAACAATTACGTGATCAACTCCACCGACGAGCTGCCCACAATC
AGCTATTCCATGAATCCCAAGCCTACCCCATGGGCAGAGGAGGAGACAGTGGCAGCAGCACAGCTGATCA
CCATGCTGTGGTCTCTGAGCGTGAGCTCCTTCGCCGTGGGAGGAATGACAGCCAGCTTCTTTGGAGGATG
GCTGGGCGATACCCTGGGAAGGATCAAGGCCATGCTGGTGGCCAATATCCTGTCCCTGGTGGGCGCCCTG
CTGATGGGCTTTTCCAAGCTGGGCCCTTCTCACATCCTGATCATCGCCGGCAGGTCCATCTCTGGCCTGT
ACTGCGGCCTGATCTCCGGCCTGGTGCCTATGTATATCGGCGAGATCGCACCAACCGCCCTGAGGGGCGC
CCTGGGCACATTCCACCAGCTGGCCATCGTGACCGGCATCCTGATCTCTCAGATCATCGGCCTGGAGTTT
ATCCTGGGCAACTACGACCTGTGGCACATCCTGCTGGGACTGTCTGGCGTGCGGGCAATCCTGCAGAGCC
TGCTGCTGTTCTTTTGTCCAGAGAGCCCCAGATACCTGTATATCAAGCTGGACGAGGAGGTGAAGGCCAA
GCAGTCCCTGAAGAGGCTGCGCGGCTACGACGATGTGACAAAGGATATCAACGAGATGCGGAAGGAGAGA
GAGGAGGCCTCTAGCGAGCAGAAGGTGTCCATCATCCAGCTGTTCACCAATTCCTCTTATCGGCAGCCTA
TCCTGGTGGCCCTGATGCTGCACGTGGCCCAGCAGTTTTCCGGCATCAACGGCATCTTCTACTATAGCAC
CTCCATCTTTCAGACAGCCGGCATCTCTAAGCCAGTGTACGCCACAATCGGCGTGGGCGCCGTGAATATG
GTGTTCACCGCCGTGAGCGTGTTTCTGGTGGAGAAGGCCGGCCGGAGAAGCCTGTTCCTGATCGGCATGT
CCGGCATGTTCGTGTGCGCCATCTTTATGTCTGTGGGCCTGGTGCTGCTGAACAAGTTTTCCTGGATGTC
TTATGTGAGCATGATCGCCATCTTCCTGTTTGTGAGCTTCTTTGAGATCGGCCCCGGCCCTATCCCATGG
TTCATGGTGGCAGAGTTCTTTTCCCAGGGACCAAGGCCTGCCGCCCTGGCAATCGCCGCCTTTTCTAACT
GGACATGCAATTTCATCGTGGCCCTGTGCTTTCAGTACATCGCCGATTTCTGTGGCCCATACGTGTTCTT
CCTGTTCGCCGGCGTGCTGCTGGCCTTCACCCTGTTTACATTCTTTAAGGTGCCCGAGACCAAGGGCAAG
AGCTTCGAGGAGATCGCCGCCGAGTTTCAGAAGAAGTCTGGAAGCGCCCACAGACCAAAGGCAGCAGTGG
AGATGAAGTTTCTGGGCGCCACCGAGACAGTG
